>Addgene plasmid #225948 | pLV-SFFV-CKAP4 S3A S17A S19A-WPRE-UbC-Emerald | addgene full sequence | sequence record 446850 | Addgene NGS Result
TGATATCGAGCTTGCTACAAGGGACTTTCCGCTGGGGACTTTCCAGGGAGGCGTGGCCTGGGCGGGACTG
GGGAGTGGCGAGCCCTCAGATCCTGCATATAAGCAGCTGCTTTTTGCCTGTACTGGGTCTCTCTGGTTAG
ACCAGATCTGAGCCTGGGAGCTCTCTGGCTAACTAGGGAACCCACTGCTTAAGCCTCAATAAAGCTTGCC
TTGAGTGCTTCAAGTAGTGTGTGCCCGTCTGTTGTGTGACTCTGGTAACTAGAGATCCCTCAGACCCTTT
TAGTCAGTGTGGAAAATCTCTAGCAGTGGCGCCCGAACAGGGACTTGAAAGCGAAAGGGAAACCAGAGGA
GCTCTCTCGACGCAGGACTCGGCTTGCTGAAGCGCGCACGGCAAGAGGCGAGGGGCGGCGACTGGTGAGT
ACGCCAAAAATTTTGACTAGCGGAGGCTAGAAGGAGAGAGATGGGTGCGAGAGCGTCAGTATTAAGCGGG
GGAGAATTAGATCGCGATGGGAAAAAATTCGGTTAAGGCCAGGGGGAAAGAAAAAATATAAATTAAAACA
TATAGTATGGGCAAGCAGGGAGCTAGAACGATTCGCAGTTAATCCTGGCCTGTTAGAAACATCAGAAGGC
TGTAGACAAATACTGGGACAGCTACAACCATCCCTTCAGACAGGATCAGAAGAACTTAGATCATTATATA
ATACAGTAGCAACCCTCTATTGTGTGCATCAAAGGATAGAGATAAAAGACACCAAGGAAGCTTTAGACAA
GATAGAGGAAGAGCAAAACAAAAGTAAGACCACCGCACAGCAAGCGGCCGGCCGCTGATCTTCAGACCTG
GAGGAGGAGATATGAGGGACAATTGGAGAAGTGAATTATATAAATATAAAGTAGTAAAAATTGAACCATT
AGGAGTAGCACCCACCAAGGCAAAGAGAAGAGTGGTGCAGAGAGAAAAAAGAGCAGTGGGAATAGGAGCT
TTGTTCCTTGGGTTCTTGGGAGCAGCAGGAAGCACTATGGGCGCAGCGTCAATGACGCTGACGGTACAGG
CCAGACAATTATTGTCTGGTATAGTGCAGCAGCAGAACAATTTGCTGAGGGCTATTGAGGCGCAACAGCA
TCTGTTGCAACTCACAGTCTGGGGCATCAAGCAGCTCCAGGCAAGAATCCTGGCTGTGGAAAGATACCTA
AAGGATCAACAGCTCCTGGGGATTTGGGGTTGCTCTGGAAAACTCATTTGCACCACTGCTGTGCCTTGGA
ATGCTAGTTGGAGTAATAAATCTCTGGAACAGATTTGGAATCACACGACCTGGATGGAGTGGGACAGAGA
AATTAACAATTACACAAGCTTAATACACTCCTTAATTGAAGAATCGCAAAACCAGCAAGAAAAGAATGAA
CAAGAATTATTGGAATTAGATAAATGGGCAAGTTTGTGGAATTGGTTTAACATAACAAATTGGCTGTGGT
ATATAAAATTATTCATAATGATAGTAGGAGGCTTGGTAGGTTTAAGAATAGTTTTTGCTGTACTTTCTAT
AGTGAATAGAGTTAGGCAGGGATATTCACCATTATCGTTTCAGACCCACCTCCCAACCCCGAGGGGACCC
GACAGGCCCGAAGGAATAGAAGAAGAAGGTGGAGAGAGAGACAGAGACAGATCCATTCGATTAGTGAACG
GATCTCGACGGTATCGCCAAATGGCAGTATTCATCCACAATTTTAAAAGAAAAGGGGGGATTGGGGGGTA
CAGTGCAGGGGAAAGAATAGTAGACATAATAGCAACAGACATACAAACTAAAGAATTACAAAAACAAATT
ACAAAAATTCAAAATTTTCGGGTTTATTACAGGGACAGCAGAGATCCAGTTTGGATCGATAAGCTTGATA
TCGAATTCCTGCAGCCCCGATAAAATAAAAGATTTTATTTAGTCTCCAGAAAAAGGGGGGAATGAAAGAC
CCCACCTGTAGGTTTGGCAAGCTAGCTGCAGTAACGCCATTTTGCAAGGCATGGAAAAATACCAAACCAA
GAATAGAGAAGTTCAGATCAAGGGCGGGTACATGAAAATAGCTAACGTTGGGCCAAACAGGATATCTGCG
GTGAGCAGTTTCGGCCCCGGCCCGGGGCCAAGAACAGATGGTCACCGCAGTTTCGGCCCCGGCCCGAGGC
CAAGAACAGATGGTCCCCAGATATGGCCCAACCCTCAGCAGTTTCTTAAGACCCATCAGATGTTTCCAGG
CTCCCCCAAGGACCTGAAATGACCCTGCGCCTTATTTGAATTAACCAATCAGCCTGCTTCTCGCTTCTGT
TCGCGCGCTTCTGCTTCCCGAGCTCTATAAAAGAGCTCACAACCCCTCACTCGGCGCGCCAGTCCTCCGA
CAGACTGAGTCGCCCGGGGGGGATCCACCGGTCGCCACCATGCCCGCTGCCAAACAAAGGGGCTCCAAGG
GCGGCCACGGCGCCGCGGCTCCCGCAGAGAAGGGTGCCCACCCGTCGGGCGGCGCGGATGACGTGGCGAA
GAAGCCGCCGCCGGCGCCGCAGCAGCCGCCGCCGCCGCCCGCGCCGCACCCGCAGCAGCACCCGCAGCAG
CACCCGCAGAACCAGGCGCACGGCAAGGGCGGCCACCGCGGCGGCGGCGGCGGCGGCGGCAAGTCCTCCT
CCTCCTCCTCCGCCTCCGCCGCCGCTGCCGCCGCCGCCGCCTCGTCCTCGGCGTCCTGCTCGCGCAGGCT
CGGCAGGGCGCTCAACTTTCTCTTCTACCTCGCCCTGGTGGCGGCGGCCGCTTTCTCGGGCTGGTGCGTC
CACCACGTCCTGGAGGAGGTCCAGCAGGTCCGGCGCAGCCACCAGGACTTCTCCCGGCAGAGGGAGGAGC
TGGGCCAGGGCTTGCAGGGCGTCGAGCAGAAGGTGCAGTCTTTGCAAGCCACATTTGGAACTTTTGAGTC
CATCTTGAGAAGCTCCCAACATAAACAAGACCTCACAGAGAAAGCTGTGAAGCAAGGGGAGAGTGAGGTC
AGCCGGATCAGCGAAGTGCTGCAGAAACTCCAGAATGAGATTCTCAAAGACCTCTCGGATGGGATCCATG
TGGTGAAGGACGCCCGGGAGCGGGACTTCACGTCCCTGGAGAACACGGTGGAGGAGCGGCTGACGGAGCT
CACCAAATCCATCAACGACAACATCGCCATCTTCACAGAAGTCCAGAAGAGGAGCCAGAAGGAGATCAAT
GACATGAAGGCAAAGGTTGCCTCCCTGGAAGAATCTGAGGGGAACAAGCAGGATTTGAAAGCCTTAAAGG
AAGCTGTGAAGGAGATACAGACCTCAGCCAAGTCCAGAGAGTGGGACATGGAGGCCCTGAGAAGTACCCT
TCAGACTATGGAGTCTGACATCTACACCGAGGTCCGCGAGCTGGTGAGCCTCAAGCAGGAGCAGCAGGCT
TTCAAGGAGGCGGCCGACACGGAGCGGCTCGCCCTGCAGGCCCTCACGGAGAAGCTTCTCAGGTCTGAGG
AGTCCGTCTCCCGCCTCCCGGAGGAGATCCGGAGACTGGAGGAAGAGCTCCGCCAGCTGAAGTCCGATTC
CCACGGGCCGAAGGAGGACGGAGGCTTCAGACACTCGGAAGCCTTTGAGGCACTCCAGCAAAAGAGTCAG
GGACTGGACTCCAGGCTCCAGCACGTGGAGGATGGGGTGCTCTCCATGCAGGTGGCTTCTGCGCGCCAGA
CCGAGAGCCTGGAGTCCCTCCTGTCCAAGAGCCAGGAGCACGAGCAGCGCCTGGCCGCCCTGCAGGGGCG
CCTGGAAGGCCTCGGGTCCTCAGAGGCAGACCAGGATGGCCTGGCCAGCACGGTGAGGAGCCTGGGCGAG
ACCCAGCTGGTGCTCTACGGTGACGTGGAGGAGCTGAAGAGGAGTGTGGGCGAGCTCCCCAGCACCGTGG
AATCACTCCAGAAGGTGCAGGAGCAGGTGCACACGCTGCTCAGTCAGGACCAAGCCCAGGCCGCCCGTCT
GCCTCCTCAGGACTTCCTGGACAGACTTTCTTCTCTAGACAACCTGAAAGCCTCAGTCAGCCAAGTGGAG
GCGGACTTGAAAATGCTCAGGACTGCTGTGGACAGTTTGGTTGCATACTCGGTCAAAATAGAAACCAACG
AGAACAATCTGGAATCAGCCAAGGGTTTACTAGATGACCTGAGGAATGATCTGGATAGGTTGTTTGTGAA
AGTGGAGAAGATTCACGAAAAGGTCTAAAGCGGCCGCGACTCTAGAGTCGACCTGCAGGCATGCAAGCTT
GATATCAAGCTTATCGATAATCAACCTCTGGATTACAAAATTTGTGAAAGATTGACTGGTATTCTTAACT
ATGTTGCTCCTTTTACGCTATGTGGATACGCTGCTTTAATGCCTTTGTATCATGCTATTGCTTCCCGTAT
GGCTTTCATTTTCTCCTCCTTGTATAAATCCTGGTTGCTGTCTCTTTATGAGGAGTTGTGGCCCGTTGTC
AGGCAACGTGGCGTGGTGTGCACTGTGTTTGCTGACGCAACCCCCACTGGTTGGGGCATTGCCACCACCT
GTCAGCTCCTTTCCGGGACTTTCGCTTTCCCCCTCCCTATTGCCACGGCGGAACTCATCGCCGCCTGCCT
TGCCCGCTGCTGGACAGGGGCTCGGCTGTTGGGCACTGACAATTCCGTGGTGTTGTCGGGGAAATCATCG
TCCTTTCCTTGGCTGCTCGCCTGTGTTGCCACCTGGATTCTGCGCGGGACGTCCTTCTGCTACGTCCCTT
CGGCCCTCAATCCAGCGGACCTTCCTTCCCGCGGGCGCCCCCCTCCTCACGGCGAGCGCTGCCACGTCAG
ACGAAGGGCGCAGCGAGCGTCCTGATCCTTCCGCCCGGACGCTCAGGACAGCGGCCCGCTGCTCATAAGA
CTCGGCCTTAGAACCCCAGTATCAGCAGAAGGACATTTTAGGACGGGACTTGGGTGACTCTAGGGCACTG
GTTTTCTTTCCAGAGAGCGGAACAGGCGAGGAAAAGTAGTCCCTTCTCGGCGATTCTGCGGAGGGATCTC
CGTGGGGCGGTGAACGCCGATGATTATATAAGGACGCGCCGGGTGTGGCACAGCTAGTTCCGTCGCAGCC
GGGATTTGGGTCGCGGTTCTTGTTTGTGGATCGCTGTGATCGTCACTTGGTGAGTAGCGGGCTGCTGGGC
TGGCCGGGGCTTTCGTGGCCGCCGGGCCGCTCGGTGGGACGGAAGCGTGTGGAGAGACCGCCAAGGGCTG
TAGTCTGGGTCCGCGAGCAAGGTTGCCCTGAACTGGGGGTTGGGGGGAGCGCAGCAAAATGGCGGCTGTT
CCCGAGTCTTGAATGGAAGACGCTTGTGAGGCGGGCTGTGAGGTCGTTGAAACAAGGTGGGGGGCATGGT
GGGCGGCAAGAACCCAAGGTCTTGAGGCCTTCGCTAATGCGGGAAAGCTCTTATTCGGGTGAGATGGGCT
GGGGCACCATCTGGGGACCCTGACGTGAAGTTTGTCACTGACTGGAGAACTCGGTTTGTCGTCTGTTGCG
GGGGCGGCAGTTATGGCGGTGCCGTTGGGCAGTGCACCCGTACCTTTGGGAGCGCGCGCCCTCGTCGTGT
CGTGACGTCACCCGTTCTGTTGGCTTATAATGCAGGGTGGGGCCACCTGCCGGTAGGTGTGCGGTAGGCT
TTTCTCCGTCGCAGGACGCAGGGTTCGGGCCTAGGGTAGGCTCTCCTGAATCGACAGGCGCCGGACCTCT
GGTGAGGGGAGGGATAAGTGAGGCGTCAGTTTCTTTGGTCGGTTTTATGTACCTATCTTCTTAAGTAGCT
GAAGCTCCGGTTTTGAACTATGCGCTCGGGGTTGGCGAGTGTGTTTTGTGAAGTTTTTTAGGCACCTTTT
GAAATGTAATCATTTGGGTCAATATGTAATTTTCAGTGTTAGACTAGTAAATTGTCCGCTAAATTCTGGC
CGTTTTTGGCTTTTTTGTTAGACGAAGCTTGGTACCGAGCTCGGATCAATTCGCCACCATGGTGAGCAAG
GGCGAGGAGCTGTTCACCGGGGTGGTGCCCATCCTGGTCGAGCTGGACGGCGACGTAAACGGCCACAAGT
TCAGCGTGTCCGGCGAGGGCGAGGGCGATGCCACCTACGGCAAGCTGACCCTGAAGTTCATCTGCACCAC
CGGCAAGCTGCCCGTGCCCTGGCCCACCCTCGTGACCACCTTGACCTACGGCGTGCAGTGCTTCGCCCGC
TACCCCGACCACATGAAGCAGCACGACTTCTTCAAGTCCGCCATGCCCGAAGGCTACGTCCAGGAGCGCA
CCATCTTCTTCAAGGACGACGGCAACTACAAGACCCGCGCCGAGGTGAAGTTCGAGGGCGACACCCTGGT
GAACCGCATCGAGCTGAAGGGCATCGACTTCAAGGAGGACGGCAACATCCTGGGGCACAAGCTGGAGTAC
AACTACAACAGCCACAAGGTCTATATCACCGCCGACAAGCAGAAGAACGGCATCAAGGTGAACTTCAAGA
CCCGCCACAACATCGAGGACGGCAGCGTGCAGCTCGCCGACCACTACCAGCAGAACACCCCCATCGGCGA
CGGCCCCGTGCTGCTGCCCGACAACCACTACCTGAGCACCCAGTCCGCCCTGAGCAAAGACCCCAACGAG
AAGCGCGATCACATGGTCCTGCTGGAGTTCGTGACCGCCGCCGGGATCACTCTCGGCATGGACGAGCTGT
ACAAGTAACTCGAGGGAATTAATTCGAGCTCGGTACCTTTAAGACCAATGACTTACAAGGCAGCTGTAGA
TCTTAGCCACTTTTTAAAAGAAAAGGGGGGACTGGAAGGGCTAATTCACTCCCAACGAAGACAAGATCTG
CTTTTTGCTTGTACTGGGTCTCTCTGGTTAGACCAGATCTGAGCCTGGGAGCTCTCTGGCTAACTAGGGA
ACCCACTGCTTAAGCCTCAATAAAGCTTGCCTTGAGTGCTTCAAGTAGTGTGTGCCCGTCTGTTGTGTGA
CTCTGGTAACTAGAGATCCCTCAGACCCTTTTAGTCAGTGTGGAAAATCTCTAGCAGCATCTAGAATTAA
TTCCGTGTATTCTATAGTGTCACCTAAATCGTATGTGTATGATACATAAGGTTATGTATTAATTGTAGCC
GCGTTCTAACGACAATATGTACAAGCCTAATTGTGTAGCATCTGGCTTACTGAAGCAGACCCTATCATCT
CTCTCGTAAACTGCCGTCAGAGTCGGTTTGGTTGGACGAACCTTCTGAGTTTCTGGTAACGCCGTCCCGC
ACCCGGAAATGGTCAGCGAACCAATCAGCAGGGTCATCGCTAGCCAGATCCTCTACGCCGGACGCATCGT
GGCCGGCATCACCGGCGCCACAGGTGCGGTTGCTGGCGCCTATATCGCCGACATCACCGATGGGGAAGAT
CGGGCTCGCCACTTCGGGCTCATGAGCGCTTGTTTCGGCGTGGGTATGGTGGCAGGCCCCGTGGCCGGGG
GACTGTTGGGCGCCATCTCCTTGCATGCACCATTCCTTGCGGCGGCGGTGCTCAACGGCCTCAACCTACT
ACTGGGCTGCTTCCTAATGCAGGAGTCGCATAAGGGAGAGCGTCGAATGGTGCACTCTCAGTACAATCTG
CTCTGATGCCGCATAGTTAAGCCAGCCCCGACACCCGCCAACACCCGCTGACGCGCCCTGACGGGCTTGT
CTGCTCCCGGCATCCGCTTACAGACAAGCTGTGACCGTCTCCGGGAGCTGCATGTGTCAGAGGTTTTCAC
CGTCATCACCGAAACGCGCGAGACGAAAGGGCCTCGTGATACGCCTATTTTTATAGGTTAATGTCATGAT
AATAATGGTTTCTTAGACGTCAGGTGGCACTTTTCGGGGAAATGTGCGCGGAACCCCTATTTGTTTATTT
TTCTAAATACATTCAAATATGTATCCGCTCATGAGACAATAACCCTGATAAATGCTTCAATAATATTGAA
AAAGGAAGAGTATGAGTATTCAACATTTCCGTGTCGCCCTTATTCCCTTTTTTGCGGCATTTTGCCTTCC
TGTTTTTGCTCACCCAGAAACGCTGGTGAAAGTAAAAGATGCTGAAGATCAGTTGGGTGCACGAGTGGGT
TACATCGAACTGGATCTCAACAGCGGTAAGATCCTTGAGAGTTTTCGCCCCGAAGAACGTTTTCCAATGA
TGAGCACTTTTAAAGTTCTGCTATGTGGCGCGGTATTATCCCGTATTGACGCCGGGCAAGAGCAACTCGG
TCGCCGCATACACTATTCTCAGAATGACTTGGTTGAGTACTCACCAGTCACAGAAAAGCATCTTACGGAT
GGCATGACAGTAAGAGAATTATGCAGTGCTGCCATAACCATGAGTGATAACACTGCGGCCAACTTACTTC
TGACAACGATCGGAGGACCGAAGGAGCTAACCGCTTTTTTGCACAACATGGGGGATCATGTAACTCGCCT
TGATCGTTGGGAACCGGAGCTGAATGAAGCCATACCAAACGACGAGCGTGACACCACGATGCCTGTAGCA
ATGGCAACAACGTTGCGCAAACTATTAACTGGCGAACTACTTACTCTAGCTTCCCGGCAACAATTAATAG
ACTGGATGGAGGCGGATAAAGTTGCAGGACCACTTCTGCGCTCGGCCCTTCCGGCTGGCTGGTTTATTGC
TGATAAATCTGGAGCCGGTGAGCGTGGGTCTCGCGGTATCATTGCAGCACTGGGGCCAGATGGTAAGCCC
TCCCGTATCGTAGTTATCTACACGACGGGGAGTCAGGCAACTATGGATGAACGAAATAGACAGATCGCTG
AGATAGGTGCCTCACTGATTAAGCATTGGTAACTGTCAGACCAAGTTTACTCATATATACTTTAGATTGA
TTTAAAACTTCATTTTTAATTTAAAAGGATCTAGGTGAAGATCCTTTTTGATAATCTCATGACCAAAATC
CCTTAACGTGAGTTTTCGTTCCACTGAGCGTCAGACCCCGTAGAAAAGATCAAAGGATCTTCTTGAGATC
CTTTTTTTCTGCGCGTAATCTGCTGCTTGCAAACAAAAAAACCACCGCTACCAGCGGTGGTTTGTTTGCC
GGATCAAGAGCTACCAACTCTTTTTCCGAAGGTAACTGGCTTCAGCAGAGCGCAGATACCAAATACTGTT
CTTCTAGTGTAGCCGTAGTTAGGCCACCACTTCAAGAACTCTGTAGCACCGCCTACATACCTCGCTCTGC
TAATCCTGTTACCAGTGGCTGCTGCCAGTGGCGATAAGTCGTGTCTTACCGGGTTGGACTCAAGACGATA
GTTACCGGATAAGGCGCAGCGGTCGGGCTGAACGGGGGGTTCGTGCACACAGCCCAGCTTGGAGCGAACG
ACCTACACCGAACTGAGATACCTACAGCGTGAGCTATGAGAAAGCGCCACGCTTCCCGAAGGGAGAAAGG
CGGACAGGTATCCGGTAAGCGGCAGGGTCGGAACAGGAGAGCGCACGAGGGAGCTTCCAGGGGGAAACGC
CTGGTATCTTTATAGTCCTGTCGGGTTTCGCCACCTCTGACTTGAGCGTCGATTTTTGTGATGCTCGTCA
GGGGGGCGGAGCCTATGGAAAAACGCCAGCAACGCGGCCTTTTTACGGTTCCTGGCCTTTTGCTGGCCTT
TTGCTCACATGTTCTTTCCTGCGTTATCCCCTGATTCTGTGGATAACCGTATTACCGCCTTTGAGTGAGC
TGATACCGCTCGCCGCAGCCGAACGACCGAGCGCAGCGAGTCAGTGAGCGAGGAAGCGGAAGAGCGCCCA
ATACGCAAACCGCCTCTCCCCGCGCGTTGGCCGATTCATTAATGCAGCTGTGGAATGTGTGTCAGTTAGG
GTGTGGAAAGTCCCCAGGCTCCCCAGCAGGCAGAAGTATGCAAAGCATGCATCTCAATTAGTCAGCAACC
AGGTGTGGAAAGTCCCCAGGCTCCCCAGCAGGCAGAAGTATGCAAAGCATGCATCTCAATTAGTCAGCAA
CCATAGTCCCGCCCCTAACTCCGCCCATCCCGCCCCTAACTCCGCCCAGTTCCGCCCATTCTCCGCCCCA
TGGCTGACTAATTTTTTTTATTTATGCAGAGGCCGAGGCCGCCTCGGCCTCTGAGCTATTCCAGAAGTAG
TGAGGAGGCTTTTTTGGAGGCCTAGGCTTTTGCAAAAAGCTTGGACACAAGACAGGCTTGCGAGATATGT
TTGAGAATACCACTTTATCCCGCGTCAGGGAGAGGCAGTGCGTAAAAAGACGCGGACTCATGTGAAATAC
TGGTTTTTAGTGCGCCAGATCTCTATAATCTCGCGCAACCTATTTTCCCCTCGAACACTTTTTAAGCCGT
AGATAAACAGGCTGGGACACTTCACATGAGCGAAAAATACATCGTCACCTGGGACATGTTGCAGATCCAT
GCACGTAAACTCGCAAGCCGACTGATGCCTTCTGAACAATGGAAAGGCATTATTGCCGTAAGCCGTGGCG
GTCTGTACCGGGTGCGTTACTGGCGCGTGAACTGGGTATTCGTCATGTCGATACCGTTTGTATTTCCAGC
TACGATCACGACAACCAGCGCGAGCTTAAAGTGCTGAAACGCGCAGAAGGCGATGGCGAAGGCTTCATCG
TTATTGATGACCTGGTGGATACCGGTGGTACTGCGGTTGCGATTCGTGAAATGTATCCAAAAGCGCACTT
TGTCACCATCTTCGCAAAACCGGCTGGTCGTCCGCTGGTTGATGACTATGTTGTTGATATCCCGCAAGAT
ACCTGGATTGAACAGCCGTGGGATATGGGCGTCGTATTCGTCCCGCCAATCTCCGGTCGCTAATCTTTTC
AACGCCTGGCACTGCCGGGCGTTGTTCTTTTTAACTTCAGGCGGGTTACAATAGTTTCCAGTAAGTATTC
TGGAGGCTGCATCCATGACACAGGCAAACCTGAGCGAAACCCTGTTCAAACCCCGCTTTAAACATCCTGA
AACCTCGACGCTAGTCCGCCGCTTTAATCACGGCGCACAACCGCCTGTGCAGTCGGCCCTTGATGGTAAA
ACCATCCCTCACTGGTATCGCATGATTAACCGTCTGATGTGGATCTGGCGCGGCATTGACCCACGCGAAA
TCCTCGACGTCCAGGCACGTATTGTGATGAGCGATGCCGAACGTACCGACGATGATTTATACGATACGGT
GATTGGCTACCGTGGCGGCAACTGGATTTATGAGTGGGCCCCGGATCTTTGTGAAGGAACCTTACTTCTG
TGGTGTGACATAATTGGACAAACTACCTACAGAGATTTAAAGCTCTAAGGTAAATATAAAATTTTTAAGT
GTATAATGTGTTAAACTACTGATTCTAATTGTTTGTGTATTTTAGATTCCAACCTATGGAACTGATGAAT
GGGAGCAGTGGTGGAATGCCTTTAATGAGGAAAACCTGTTTTGCTCAGAAGAAATGCCATCTAGTGATGA
TGAGGCTACTGCTGACTCTCAACATTCTACTCCTCCAAAAAAGAAGAGAAAGGTAGAAGACCCCAAGGAC
TTTCCTTCAGAATTGCTAAGTTTTTTGAGTCATGCTGTGTTTAGTAATAGAACTCTTGCTTGCTTTGCTA
TTTACACCACAAAGGAAAAAGCTGCACTGCTATACAAGAAAATTATGGAAAAATATTCTGTAACCTTTAT
AAGTAGGCATAACAGTTATAATCATAACATACTGTTTTTTCTTACTCCACACAGGCATAGAGTGTCTGCT
ATTAATAACTATGCTCAAAAATTGTGTACCTTTAGCTTTTTAATTTGTAAAGGGGTTAATAAGGAATATT
TGATGTATAGTGCCTTGACTAGAGATCATAATCAGCCATACCACATTTGTAGAGGTTTTACTTGCTTTAA
AAAACCTCCCACACCTCCCCCTGAACCTGAAACATAAAATGAATGCAATTGTTGTTGTTAACTTGTTTAT
TGCAGCTTATAATGGTTACAAATAAAGCAATAGCATCACAAATTTCACAAATAAAGCATTTTTTTCACTG
CATTCTAGTTGTGGTTTGTCCAAACTCATCAATGTATCTTATCATGTCTGGATCAACTGGATAACTCAAG
CTAACCAAAATCATCCCAAACTTCCCACCCCATACCCTATTACCACTGCCAATTACCTGTGGTTTCATTT
ACTCTAAACCTGTGATTCCTCTGAATTATTTTCATTTTAAAGAAATTGTATTTGTTAAATATGTACTACA
AACTTAGTAGTTGGAAGGGCTAATTCACTCCCAAAGAAGACAAGATATCCTTGATCTGTGGATCTACCAC
ACACAAGGCTACTTCCCTGATTAGCAGAACTACACACCAGGGCCAGGGGTCAGATATCCACTGACCTTTG
GATGGTGCTACAAGCTAGTACCAGTTGAGCCAGATAAGGTAGAAGAGGCCAATAAAGGAGAGAACACCAG
CTTGTTACACCCTGTGAGCCTGCATGGGATGGATGACCCGGAGAGAGAAGTGTTAGAGTGGAGGTTTGAC
AGCCGCCTAGCATTTCATCACGTGGCCCGAGAGCTGCATCCGGAGTACTTCAAGAACTGC
Features (pLannotate 1.2.2; 34 found; start..end, strand, type, name):
     48..305     +  LTR            5' LTR (truncated): truncated 5' long terminal repeat (LTR) from HIV-1
    352..477     +  misc_feature   HIV-1 Ψ: packaging signal of human immunodeficiency virus type 1
    461..799     +  CDS            HIV-1 gag (fragment): gag protein from human immunodeficiency virus 1; gag
    974..1207    +  misc_feature   RRE: The Rev response element (RRE) of HIV-1 allows for Rev-dependent mRNA export from the nucleus to the cytoplasm.
   1584..1684    +  CDS            Rev (fragment): human immunodeficiency virus 1 (HIV-1) Rev protein; rev; enhances nuclear export of unspliced and incompletely spliced viral mRNAs
   1721..1838    +  misc_feature   cPPT/CTS: central polypurine tract and central termination sequence of HIV-1
   1875..1907    -  misc_feature   MCS (fragment): pBluescript multiple cloning site
   1991..2398    +  promoter       SFFV promoter: spleen focus-forming virus long terminal repeat (LTR) promoter
   2420..4225    +  CDS            CKAP4: CKAP4_HUMAN - Experimental evidence at protein level: Swiss-Prot protein existence level 1. High-affinity epithelial cell surface receptor for the FZD8- related low molecular weight sialoglycopeptide APF/antiproliferative factor. Mediates the APF antiproliferative signaling within cells. From Homo sapiens (Human).
   4240..4270    +  misc_feature   MCS (fragment): pUC18/19 multiple cloning site
   4271..4289    +  misc_feature   MCS (fragment): pBluescript multiple cloning site
   4289..4794    +  misc_feature   WPRE (fragment): woodchuck hepatitis virus posttranscriptional regulatory element
   4787..5973    +  promoter       UbC promoter: human ubiquitin C promoter
   6009..6725    +  CDS            Emerald: Emerald is a basic (constitutively fluorescent) green fluorescent protein published in 1998, derived from Aequorea victoria. It is reported to be a very rapidly-maturing weak dimer.
   6753..6821    +  CDS            nef (fragment): NEF_HV1Z2 - Experimental evidence at protein level: Swiss-Prot protein existence level 1. Extracellular Nef protein targets CD4(+) T-lymphocytes for apoptosis by interacting with CXCR4 surface receptors. From Human immunodeficiency virus type 1 group M subtype D (isolate Z2/CDC-Z34) (HIV-1).
   6823..7056    +  LTR            3' LTR (ΔU3): self-inactivating 3' long terminal repeat (LTR) from HIV-1
   7081..7099    -  promoter       SP6 promoter: promoter for bacteriophage SP6 RNA polymerase
   7327..7606    +  CDS            TcR (fragment): tetracycline efflux protein; tet; confers resistance to tetracycline
   7607..7655    -  misc_feature   bom (fragment): basis of mobility region from pBR322
   7757..7792    -  CDS            rop (fragment): Rop protein, which maintains plasmids at low copy number; rop
   7887..7991    +  promoter       AmpR promoter: bla
   7992..8852    +  CDS            AmpR: β-lactamase; bla; confers resistance to ampicillin, carbenicillin, and related antibiotics
   9023..9611    +  rep_origin     ori: high-copy-number ColE1/pMB1/pBR322/pUC origin of replication
   9794..9850    +  CDS            lacI (fragment): lac repressor; lacI; The lac repressor binds to the lac operator to inhibit transcription in E. coli. This inhibition can be relieved by adding lactose or isopropyl-β-D-thiogalactopyranoside (IPTG).
   9857..10186   +  promoter       SV40 promoter: SV40 enhancer and early promoter
  10386..10505   +  CDS            gpt (fragment): XGPT_ECOLI - Also known as gpp, gxu. Experimental evidence at protein level: Swiss-Prot protein existence level 1. Purine salvage pathway enzyme that catalyzes the transfer of the ribosyl-5-phosphate group from 5-phospho-alpha-D-ribose 1- diphosphate (PRPP) to the N9 position of the 6-oxopurines guanine and xanthine to form the corresponding ribonucleotides GMP (guanosine 5'- monophosphate) and XMP (xanthosine 5'-monophosphate), with the release of PPi. To a lesser extent, also acts on hypoxanthine (PubMed:9100006, PubMed:3886014). Does not ribophosphorylate adenine (PubMed:3886014). From Esch
  10505..10840   +  CDS            gpt (fragment): XGPT_ECOLI - Also known as gpp, gxu. Experimental evidence at protein level: Swiss-Prot protein existence level 1. Purine salvage pathway enzyme that catalyzes the transfer of the ribosyl-5-phosphate group from 5-phospho-alpha-D-ribose 1- diphosphate (PRPP) to the N9 position of the 6-oxopurines guanine and xanthine to form the corresponding ribonucleotides GMP (guanosine 5'- monophosphate) and XMP (xanthosine 5'-monophosphate), with the release of PPi. To a lesser extent, also acts on hypoxanthine (PubMed:9100006, PubMed:3886014). Does not ribophosphorylate adenine (PubMed:3886014). From Esch
  10935..11240   +  CDS            frsA (fragment): FRSA_ECOLI - Also known as yafA. Experimental evidence at protein level: Swiss-Prot protein existence level 1. Catalyzes the hydrolysis of esters (PubMed:15808744). Displays esterase activity toward pNP-butyrate (PubMed:15808744). May stimulate mixed-acid fermentation by acting as a fermentation/respiration switch that down-regulates respiration and up- regulates fermentation rates (PubMed:15169777). From Escherichia coli (strain K12).
  11244..11318   +  CDS            small t antigen (fragment): SV40 (simian virus 40) small t antigen
  11320..11385   +  intron         small t intron: SV40 (simian virus 40) small t antigen intron
  11515..11535   +  CDS            SV40 NLS: nuclear localization signal of SV40 (simian virus 40) large T antigen
  11854..11937   +  CDS            large T antigen (fragment): large T antigen from SV40 (simian virus 40)
  11960..12094   +  polyA_signal   SV40 poly(A) signal: SV40 polyadenylation signal
  12262..12590   +  LTR            3' LTR (fragment): 3' long terminal repeat (LTR) from HIV-1
