[The description below was written by a language model from this plasmid's Addgene catalogue record and pLannotate feature annotations shown in this document.]
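Description:
pLV-SFFV-CKAP4 S3A S17A S19A-WPRE-UbC-Emerald is a 12.6 kb HIV-1-based lentiviral transfer plasmid for mammalian expression, built on the pLV-SFFV-MCS-WPRE-UbC-Emerald backbone. It is propagated in E. coli as a high-copy plasmid through a ColE1/pUC-type origin with ampicillin selection (AmpR under its own bla promoter). The record lists a recombination-tolerant strain for growth, as is usual for LTR-containing plasmids. The viral portion carries the usual cis-acting elements: a 5' LTR, the Ψ packaging signal running into a gag fragment, the RRE for Rev-dependent nuclear export of the genomic RNA, the cPPT/CTS, and a ΔU3 self-inactivating 3' LTR that silences LTR promoter activity after integration. Outside the viral cassette, the annotation picks up an SV40 promoter, gpt fragments, SV40 small t intron and poly(A) sequences, and pBR322-derived remnants (TcR, bom, rop fragments). These appear to be leftovers from older vector lineages, and the record assigns them no function.

The payload consists of two independent expression units arranged in tandem. The spleen focus-forming virus (SFFV) LTR promoter drives human CKAP4 (cytoskeleton-associated protein 4, also known as CLIMP-63), about 1.8 kb, carrying alanine substitutions at serines 3, 17 and 19. A WPRE fragment follows the coding sequence to enhance transcript stability and expression. Downstream, the human ubiquitin C promoter drives Emerald, a rapidly maturing green fluorescent protein derived from Aequorea victoria GFP, so transduced cells can be identified by fluorescence without fusing a tag to CKAP4. The serine-to-alanine changes would prevent phosphorylation at those residues, but the record does not state the experimental rationale for the mutant. The construct is suited to producing lentivirus for stable expression of this CKAP4 mutant in mammalian cells.
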