Addgene plasmid #225948: pLV-SFFV-CKAP4 S3A S17A S19A-WPRE-UbC-Emerald
Purpose: Lentiviral vector plasmid expressing human CKAP4 mutations S3A S17A S19A under the spleen focus-forming virus (SFFV) promoter and Emerald under the Ubiquitin C (UbC) promoter
Depositing lab: Richard Eva & Bart Nieuwenhuis & Evan Reid. Depositing organization: University of Cambridge.
Backbone
  Vector backbone: pLV-SFFV-MCS-WPRE-UbC-Emerald (Addgene #211796)
  Backbone manufacturer: Bart Nieuwenhuis
  Vector type: Mammalian Expression, Lentiviral
Growth in bacteria
  Bacterial resistance: Ampicillin, 100 μg/mL
  Growth temperature: 37°C
  Growth strain: NEB Stable
  Copy number: High Copy
Gene/Insert 1
  Gene/Insert name: CKAP4 (alt name: Cytoskeleton Associated Protein 4)
  Species: H. sapiens (human)
  Insert size (bp): 1809
  Mutation: S3A S17A S19A
  Entrez Gene: CKAP4 (a.k.a. CLIMP-63, CLIMP63, ERGIC-63, p63)
  Promoter: SFFV
  Cloning method: Unknown
  Sequencing primers: 5′ n/a
Gene/Insert 2
  Gene/Insert name: Emerald (alt name: EmGFP)
  Species: A. victoria
  Insert size (bp): 717
  Promoter: UbC
  Cloning method: Unknown
  Sequencing primers: 5′ n/a
Resource information
  A portion of this plasmid was derived from a plasmid made by: VectorBuilder
Terms and licenses: Academic/Nonprofit Terms; Industry Terms: Not Available to Industry
How to cite: pLV-SFFV-CKAP4 S3A S17A S19A-WPRE-UbC-Emerald was a gift from Richard Eva & Bart Nieuwenhuis & Evan Reid (Addgene plasmid # 225948 ; http://n2t.net/addgene:225948 ; RRID:Addgene_225948)
